>Addgene plasmid #178780 | pSth_Cas7 | addgene full sequence | sequence record 354647 | Addgene NGS Result
ATCCGGATATAGTTCCTCCTTTCAGCAAAAAACCCCTCAAGACCCGTTTAGAGGCCCCAAGGGGTTATGC
TAGTTATTGCTCAGCGGTGGCAGCAGCCAACTCAGCTTCCTTTCGGGCTTTGTTAGCAGCCGGATCTCAG
TGGTGGTGGTGGTGGTGAATGTACTGTGCGATCATTTCGGAAAAATCCTCCAGTAACTTCGAGACAGAAT
CCTTTTCCTCACCGATCTGCTTCAGAGAATCAGATTCATGTAGGGTAACGTAAAAGGTCATTAATGGTTT
ATCTACGAATTTTTCCACTTTTATAAACTCTTTAGCTAGTTTGTCTATGCTTTTAGTGACATAGCCTTCG
ATGCTTTTTACAGGTTCTTCAAAGGCGGAGACCAAATTGACCGGACGGTCGGAGCGGACGGTAACAATCA
AAGTTTGCGGTAAGGTCTGATTTGCAAATGTGTTAACCTTCCCAGTTGGAAGGCTCTTAGCGAAGGCTTC
GATAAACAGCGACAGACTGTTTTCCAAACTCTCCTTATTCCCCAGCTGTTTCGATAGCTCATGAATCGCC
ACATTGGCATAACGGTAAAGTGTAGAAGAGTTAAACTCAACGGTGCCCAGCATGCCGGCGCCCGCATTAT
CTTCAGGGGCTAAGTCGTCTACCGCAGTGAAGAAATCGAATTCCGTCTGCACTGGATGTGTAGAAATAGC
ATGGGCCACTTGACTCGACGAGTCCTCATTAAGTGTCGGATCTTCAGCGACCATTCGGCCAAAAAGGGCA
ATGTCGATAGCTGGATCTTCATTGGCCAATTTCTGTAATTCCTTTTTGTGCGTTATGTTATCATACGCAG
CCTGGGCAAGTTTTTTGGCCTGAGAATCCCCCATAAAGTAAAGTGCTTTAACTTCGCCTTTTTTTTTGAT
CCCCGCAGCGATCAGAACTTTATCGGCTTTTTCTAATGCATCCTCTATGCTTATGGAGGAATCAAGTTCT
ACGATTTTATCCGCTACATAACGCACGATTTCTTTCGTACGTATTCCGACATTACTATGGTCGCCGTGGG
TATTAAAATATTCGCGCATGGCTTTTTTCCACGCCTGTGACGATACACGGCTTCGACGAACACCACCATA
CTGGGCGGTTTTCGGACTACCGGTATCATCCCGATTCATATTTGACGGTGGTAAGGACTGAATGGCGTGA
ATGTCCAGAAAAAGCCTCTGCTCGGTGGTCATAATAACCTTCCTTAATTTGTAGTGTGTAATGTCTAGAG
GGGAATTGTTATCCGCTCACAATTCCCCTATAGTGAGTCGTATTAATTTCGCGGGATCGAGATCTCGATC
CTCTACGCCGGACGCATCGTGGCCGGCATCACCGGCGCCACAGGTGCGGTTGCTGGCGCCTATATCGCCG
ACATCACCGATGGGGAAGATCGGGCTCGCCACTTCGGGCTCATGAGCGCTTGTTTCGGCGTGGGTATGGT
GGCAGGCCCCGTGGCCGGGGGACTGTTGGGCGCCATCTCCTTGCATGCACCATTCCTTGCGGCGGCGGTG
CTCAACGGCCTCAACCTACTACTGGGCTGCTTCCTAATGCAGGAGTCGCATAAGGGAGAGCGTCGAGATC
CCGGACACCATCGAATGGCGCAAAACCTTTCGCGGTATGGCATGATAGCGCCCGGAAGAGAGTCAATTCA
GGGTGGTGAATGTGAAACCAGTAACGTTATACGATGTCGCAGAGTATGCCGGTGTCTCTTATCAGACCGT
TTCCCGCGTGGTGAACCAGGCCAGCCACGTTTCTGCGAAAACGCGGGAAAAAGTGGAAGCGGCGATGGCG
GAGCTGAATTACATTCCCAACCGCGTGGCACAACAACTGGCGGGCAAACAGTCGTTGCTGATTGGCGTTG
CCACCTCCAGTCTGGCCCTGCACGCGCCGTCGCAAATTGTCGCGGCGATTAAATCTCGCGCCGATCAACT
GGGTGCCAGCGTGGTGGTGTCGATGGTAGAACGAAGCGGCGTCGAAGCCTGTAAAGCGGCGGTGCACAAT
CTTCTCGCGCAACGCGTCAGTGGGCTGATCATTAACTATCCGCTGGATGACCAGGATGCCATTGCTGTGG
AAGCTGCCTGCACTAATGTTCCGGCGTTATTTCTTGATGTCTCTGACCAGACACCCATCAACAGTATTAT
TTTCTCCCATGAAGACGGTACGCGACTGGGCGTGGAGCATCTGGTCGCATTGGGTCACCAGCAAATCGCG
CTGTTAGCGGGCCCATTAAGTTCTGTCTCGGCGCGTCTGCGTCTGGCTGGCTGGCATAAATATCTCACTC
GCAATCAAATTCAGCCGATAGCGGAACGGGAAGGCGACTGGAGTGCCATGTCCGGTTTTCAACAAACCAT
GCAAATGCTGAATGAGGGCATCGTTCCCACTGCGATGCTGGTTGCCAACGATCAGATGGCGCTGGGCGCA
ATGCGCGCCATTACCGAGTCCGGGCTGCGCGTTGGTGCGGATATCTCGGTAGTGGGATACGACGATACCG
AAGACAGCTCATGTTATATCCCGCCGTTAACCACCATCAAACAGGATTTTCGCCTGCTGGGGCAAACCAG
CGTGGACCGCTTGCTGCAACTCTCTCAGGGCCAGGCGGTGAAGGGCAATCAGCTGTTGCCCGTCTCACTG
GTGAAAAGAAAAACCACCCTGGCGCCCAATACGCAAACCGCCTCTCCCCGCGCGTTGGCCGATTCATTAA
TGCAGCTGGCACGACAGGTTTCCCGACTGGAAAGCGGGCAGTGAGCGCAACGCAATTAATGTAAGTTAGC
TCACTCATTAGGCACCGGGATCTCGACCGATGCCCTTGAGAGCCTTCAACCCAGTCAGCTCCTTCCGGTG
GGCGCGGGGCATGACTATCGTCGCCGCACTTATGACTGTCTTCTTTATCATGCAACTCGTAGGACAGGTG
CCGGCAGCGCTCTGGGTCATTTTCGGCGAGGACCGCTTTCGCTGGAGCGCGACGATGATCGGCCTGTCGC
TTGCGGTATTCGGAATCTTGCACGCCCTCGCTCAAGCCTTCGTCACTGGTCCCGCCACCAAACGTTTCGG
CGAGAAGCAGGCCATTATCGCCGGCATGGCGGCCCCACGGGTGCGCATGATCGTGCTCCTGTCGTTGAGG
ACCCGGCTAGGCTGGCGGGGTTGCCTTACTGGTTAGCAGAATGAATCACCGATACGCGAGCGAACGTGAA
GCGACTGCTGCTGCAAAACGTCTGCGACCTGAGCAACAACATGAATGGTCTTCGGTTTCCGTGTTTCGTA
AAGTCTGGAAACGCGGAAGTCAGCGCCCTGCACCATTATGTTCCGGATCTGCATCGCAGGATGCTGCTGG
CTACCCTGTGGAACACCTACATCTGTATTAACGAAGCGCTGGCATTGACCCTGAGTGATTTTTCTCTGGT
CCCGCCGCATCCATACCGCCAGTTGTTTACCCTCACAACGTTCCAGTAACCGGGCATGTTCATCATCAGT
AACCCGTATCGTGAGCATCCTCTCTCGTTTCATCGGTATCATTACCCCCATGAACAGAAATCCCCCTTAC
ACGGAGGCATCAGTGACCAAACAGGAAAAAACCGCCCTTAACATGGCCCGCTTTATCAGAAGCCAGACAT
TAACGCTTCTGGAGAAACTCAACGAGCTGGACGCGGATGAACAGGCAGACATCTGTGAATCGCTTCACGA
CCACGCTGATGAGCTTTACCGCAGCTGCCTCGCGCGTTTCGGTGATGACGGTGAAAACCTCTGACACATG
CAGCTCCCGGAGACGGTCACAGCTTGTCTGTAAGCGGATGCCGGGAGCAGACAAGCCCGTCAGGGCGCGT
CAGCGGGTGTTGGCGGGTGTCGGGGCGCAGCCATGACCCAGTCACGTAGCGATAGCGGAGTGTATACTGG
CTTAACTATGCGGCATCAGAGCAGATTGTACTGAGAGTGCACCATTGCGGTGTGAAATACCGCACAGATG
CGTAAGGAGAAAATACCGCATCAGGCGCTCTTCCGCTTCCTCGCTCACTGACTCGCTGCGCTCGGTCGTT
CGGCTGCGGCGAGCGGTATCAGCTCACTCAAAGGCGGTAATACGGTTATCCACAGAATCAGGGGATAACG
CAGGAAAGAACATGTGAGCAAAAGGCCAGCAAAAGGCCAGGAACCGTAAAAAGGCCGCGTTGCTGGCGTT
TTTCCATAGGCTCCGCCCCCCTGACGAGCATCACAAAAATCGACGCTCAAGTCAGAGGTGGCGAAACCCG
ACAGGACTATAAAGATACCAGGCGTTTCCCCCTGGAAGCTCCCTCGTGCGCTCTCCTGTTCCGACCCTGC
CGCTTACCGGATACCTGTCCGCCTTTCTCCCTTCGGGAAGCGTGGCGCTTTCTCATAGCTCACGCTGTAG
GTATCTCAGTTCGGTGTAGGTCGTTCGCTCCAAGCTGGGCTGTGTGCACGAACCCCCCGTTCAGCCCGAC
CGCTGCGCCTTATCCGGTAACTATCGTCTTGAGTCCAACCCGGTAAGACACGACTTATCGCCACTGGCAG
CAGCCACTGGTAACAGGATTAGCAGAGCGAGGTATGTAGGCGGTGCTACAGAGTTCTTGAAGTGGTGGCC
TAACTACGGCTACACTAGAAGGACAGTATTTGGTATCTGCGCTCTGCTGAAGCCAGTTACCTTCGGAAAA
AGAGTTGGTAGCTCTTGATCCGGCAAACAAACCACCGCTGGTAGCGGTGGTTTTTTTGTTTGCAAGCAGC
AGATTACGCGCAGAAAAAAAGGATCTCAAGAAGATCCTTTGATCTTTTCTACGGGGTCTGACGCTCAGTG
GAACGAAAACTCACGTTAAGGGATTTTGGTCATGAACAATAAAACTGTCTGCTTACATAAACAGTAATAC
AAGGGGTGTTATGAGCCATATTCAACGGGAAACGTCTTGCTCTAGGCCGCGATTAAATTCCAACATGGAT
GCTGATTTATATGGGTATAAATGGGCTCGCGATAATGTCGGGCAATCAGGTGCGACAATCTATCGATTGT
ATGGGAAGCCCGATGCGCCAGAGTTGTTTCTGAAACATGGCAAAGGTAGCGTTGCCAATGATGTTACAGA
TGAGATGGTCAGACTAAACTGGCTGACGGAATTTATGCCTCTTCCGACCATCAAGCATTTTATCCGTACT
CCTGATGATGCATGGTTACTCACCACTGCGATCCCCGGGAAAACAGCATTCCAGGTATTAGAAGAATATC
CTGATTCAGGTGAAAATATTGTTGATGCGCTGGCAGTGTTCCTGCGCCGGTTGCATTCGATTCCTGTTTG
TAATTGTCCTTTTAACAGCGATCGCGTATTTCGTCTCGCTCAGGCGCAATCACGAATGAATAACGGTTTG
GTTGATGCGAGTGATTTTGATGACGAGCGTAATGGCTGGCCTGTTGAACAAGTCTGGAAAGAAATGCATA
AACTTTTGCCATTCTCACCGGATTCAGTCGTCACTCATGGTGATTTCTCACTTGATAACCTTATTTTTGA
CGAGGGGAAATTAATAGGTTGTATTGATGTTGGACGAGTCGGAATCGCAGACCGATACCAGGATCTTGCC
ATCCTATGGAACTGCCTCGGTGAGTTTTCTCCTTCATTACAGAAACGGCTTTTTCAAAAATATGGTATTG
ATAATCCTGATATGAATAAATTGCAGTTTCATTTGATGCTCGATGAGTTTTTCTAAGAATTAATTCATGA
GCGGATACATATTTGAATGTATTTAGAAAAATAAACAAATAGGGGTTCCGCGCACATTTCCCCGAAAAGT
GCCACCTAAATTGTAAGCGTTAATATTTTGTTAAAATTCGCGTTAAATTTTTGTTAAATCAGCTCATTTT
TTAACCAATAGGCCGAAATCGGCAAAATCCCTTATAAATCAAAAGAATAGACCGAGATAGGGT
[37 nt withheld, positions 5944-5980]
AAAGAACGTGGACTCCAACGTCAAAGG
[49 nt withheld, positions 6008-6056]
T
[91 nt withheld, positions 6058-6148]
G
[124 nt withheld, positions 6150-6273]
CCCATTCGCCA
Features (pLannotate 1.2.2; 17 found; start..end, strand, type, name):
     26..73      -  terminator     T7 terminator: transcription terminator for bacteriophage T7 RNA polymerase
     81..130     -  CDS            SET1 (fragment): solubility-enhancement tag derived from T7 phage gene 10B
    140..157     -  CDS            9xHis (fragment): 9xHis affinity tag
   1262..1286    -  protein_bind   lac operator: The lac repressor binds to the lac operator to inhibit transcription in E. coli. This inhibition can be relieved by adding lactose or isopropyl-β-D-thiogalactopyranoside (IPTG). lac repressor encoded by lacI
   1287..1305    -  promoter       T7 promoter: promoter for bacteriophage T7 RNA polymerase
   1327..1606    +  CDS            TcR (fragment): tetracycline efflux protein; tet; confers resistance to tetracycline
   1614..1691    +  promoter       lacI promoter: lacI
   1692..2774    +  CDS            lacI: lac repressor; lacI; The lac repressor binds to the lac operator to inhibit transcription in E. coli. This inhibition can be relieved by adding lactose or isopropyl-β-D-thiogalactopyranoside (IPTG).
   2787..2808    +  protein_bind   CAP binding site: CAP binding activates transcription in the presence of cAMP. E. coli catabolite activator protein
   2823..3114    +  CDS            TcR (fragment): tetracycline efflux protein; tet; confers resistance to tetracycline
   3186..3566    -  CDS            YPB1_ECOLX: Protein predicted: Swiss-Prot protein existence level 4. From Escherichia coli.
   3583..3774    +  CDS            rop: Rop protein, which maintains plasmids at low copy number; rop
   3876..4015    +  misc_feature   bom: basis of mobility region from pBR322
   4201..4789    -  rep_origin     ori: high-copy-number ColE1/pMB1/pBR322/pUC origin of replication
   4911..5726    +  CDS            KanR: aminoglycoside phosphotransferase; aph(3')-Ia; confers resistance to kanamycin in bacteria or G418 (Geneticin®) in eukaryotes
   5735..5792    -  promoter       AmpR promoter (fragment): bla
   5845..6273    -  rep_origin     f1 ori (sequence partly withheld): f1 bacteriophage origin of replication; arrow indicates direction of (+) strand synthesis
