[The description below was written by a language model from this plasmid's Addgene catalogue record and pLannotate feature annotations shown in this document.]
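Description:
pSth_Cas7 is a bacterial expression plasmid built on the pET28b backbone that carries the cas7 gene from the Streptococcus thermophilus type I-E CRISPR-Cas system. It is propagated in E. coli under kanamycin selection, conferred by an aminoglycoside phosphotransferase (KanR) gene. Replication relies on a ColE1/pBR322-type origin accompanied by the rop gene and the bom region, consistent with the low copy number stated in the catalogue entry. An f1 origin is also present. Short tetracycline-resistance fragments and an AmpR promoter fragment in the annotation are backbone remnants rather than functional markers.

The expression cassette follows the standard pET layout: a T7 promoter immediately followed by a lac operator, and a T7 terminator at the far end, with a plasmid-borne lacI gene under its own promoter supplying the repressor. Transcription therefore depends on T7 RNA polymerase and can be relieved by IPTG in suitable hosts. The automated annotation does not label the cas7 coding sequence itself, but an unannotated interval of roughly 1.1 kb between the promoter/operator and the terminator-proximal elements is where the insert would be expected. A short His-tag fragment lies downstream of this gap, before the terminator; whether it is translated in frame with Cas7 is not stated in the record, and the cloning sites are listed as unknown.

The construct supplies a single Cascade subunit. The associated publication concerns rapid cell-free characterization of multi-subunit CRISPR effectors and transposons, suggesting it is combined with companion plasmids encoding the other type I-E components in T7-driven expression reactions.
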