Addgene plasmid #178780: pSth_Cas7
Purpose: Expression of S. thermophilus type I-E cas7
Depositing lab: Chase Beisel. Depositing organization: Helmholtz-Zentrum fuer Infektionsforschung (HZI). Publication: Rapid cell-free characterization of multi-subunit CRISPR effectors and transposons. Wimmer F, Mougiakos I, Englert F, Beisel CL. Mol Cell. 2022 Feb 16. pii: S1097-2765(22)00102-2. doi: 10.1016/j.molcel.2022.01.026. PubMed 35216669.
Backbone
  Vector backbone: pET28b
  Vector type: Bacterial Expression
Growth in bacteria
  Bacterial resistance: Kanamycin, 50 μg/mL
  Growth temperature: 37°C
  Growth strain: DH5alpha
  Copy number: Low Copy
Gene/Insert
  Gene/Insert name: S. thermophilus type I-E cas7
  Species: S. thermophilus
  Cloning method: Restriction Enzyme; 5′ cloning site Unknown (unknown if destroyed); 3′ cloning site Unknown (unknown if destroyed)
Terms and licenses: Academic/Nonprofit Terms; Industry Terms: Not Available to Industry
How to cite: pSth_Cas7 was a gift from Chase Beisel (Addgene plasmid # 178780 ; http://n2t.net/addgene:178780 ; RRID:Addgene_178780)
